>Addgene plasmid #104147 | PAJ389 | depositor full sequence | sequence record 197254 | PAJ389 sequence 9706 bps
GAATTCCGGATGAGCATTCATCAGGCGGGCAAGAATGTGAATAAAGGCCGGATAAAACTTGTGCTTATTT
TTCTTTACGGTCTTTAAAAAGGCCGTAATATCCAGCTGAACGGTCTGGTTATAGGTACATTGAGCAACTG
ACTGAAATGCCTCAAAATGTTCTTTACGATGCCATTGGGATATATCAACGGTGGTATATCCAGTGATTTT
TTTCTCCATTTTAGCTTCCTTAGCTCCTGAAAATCTCGATAACTCAAAAAATACGCCCGGTAGTGATCTT
ATTTCATTATGGTGAAAGTTGGAACCTCTTACGTGCCGATCAACGTCTCATTTTCGCCAAAAGTTGGCCC
AGGGCTTCCCGGTATCAACAGGGACACCAGGATTTATTTATTCTGCGAAGTGATCTTCCGTCACAGGTAT
TTATTCGGCGCAAAGTGCGTCGGGTGATGCTGCCAACTTACTGATTTAGTGTATGATGGTGTTTTTGAGG
TGCTCCAGTGGCTTCTGTTTCTATCAGCTGTCCCTCCTGTTCAGCTACTGACAGCTTGATTCTAGCTGAT
CGTGGACCGGAAGGTGAGCCAGTGAGTTGATTGCAGTCCAGTTACGCTGGAGTCTGAGGCTCGTCCTGAA
TGATATGCGACCGCCGGAGGGTTGCGTTTGAGACGGGCGACAGATCGACACTGCTCGATCCGCTCGCACC
GAATTCTCCCTATCAGTGATAGAGATTGACATCCCTATCAGTGATAGAGATACTGAGCACTCATTAACCA
TACCCAGGGTATTCCGGACTTCTTCAAACATCCTTAGCGAAAGCTAAGGATTTTTTTTCTGCAGGGATCG
ACGAGAGCAGCGCGACTGGATCAGTTCTGGACGAGCGAGCTGTCGTCCGACCCGTGATCTTACGGCATTA
TACGTATGATCGGGGGTGGTGCGTAACGGCAAAAGCACCGCCGGACATCAGCGCTAGCGGAGTGTATACT
GGCTTACTATGTTGGCACTGATGAGGGTGTCAGTGAAGTGCTTCATGTGGCAGGAGAAAAAAGGCTGCAC
CGGTGCGTCAGCAGAATATGTGATACAGGATATATTCCGCTTCCTCGCTCACTGACTCGCTACGCTCGGT
CGTTCGACTGCGGCGAGCGGAAATGGCTTACGAACGGGGCGGAGATTTCCTGGAAGATGCCAGGAAGATA
CTTAACAGGGAAGTGAGAGGGCCGCGGCAAAGCCGTTTTTCCATAGGCTCCGCCCCCCTGACAAGCATCA
CGAAATCTGACGCTCAAATCAGTGGTGGCGAAACCCGACAGGACTATAAAGATACCAGGCGTTTCCCCCT
GGCGGCTCCCTCGTGCGCTCTCCTGTTCCTGCCTTTCGGTTTACCGGTGTCATTCCGCTGTTATGGCCGC
GTTTGTCTCATTCCACGCCTGACACTCAGTTCCGGGTAGGCAGTTCGCTCCAAGCTGGACTGTATGCACG
AACCCCCCGTTCAGTCCGACCGCTGCGCCTTATCCGGTAACTATCGTCTTGAGTCCAACCCGGAAAGACA
TGCAAAAGCACCACTGGCAGCAGCCACTGGTAATTGATTTAGAGGAGTTAGTCTTGAAGTCATGCGCCGG
TTAAGGCTAAACTGAAAGGACAAGTTTTGGTGACTGCGCTCCTCCAAGCCAGTTACCTCGGTTCAAAGAG
TTGGTAGCTCAGAGAACCTTCGAAAAACCGCCCTGCAAGGCGGTTTTTTCGTTTTCAGAGCAAGAGATTA
CGCGCAGACCAAAACGATCTCAAGAAGATCATCTTATTAATCAGATAAAATATTTCTAGATTTCAGTGCA
ATTTATCTCTTCAAATGTAGCACCTGAAGTCAGCCCCATACGATATAAGTTGTAATTCTCATGTTTGACA
GCTTATCATCGATAAGCTTTAATGCGGTAGTTTATCACAGTTAAATTGCTAACGCAGTCAGGCACCGTGT
ATGAAATCTAACAATGCGCTCATCGTCATCCTCGGCACCGTCACCCTGGATGCTGTAGGCATAGGCTTGG
TTATGCCGGTACTGCCGGGCCTCTTGCGGGATTACGAAATCATCCTGTGGAGCTTAGTAGGTTTAGCAAG
ATGGCAGCGCCTAAATGTAGAATGATAAAAGGATTAAGAGATTAATTTCCCTAAAAATGATAAAACAAGC
GTTTTGAAAGCGCTTGTTTTTTTGGTTTGCAGTCAGAGTAGAATAGAAGTATCAAAAAAAGCACCGACTC
GGTGCCACTTTTTCAAGTTGATAACGGACTAGCCTTATTTTAACTTGCTATGCTGTTTTGAATGGTTCCA
ACAAGATTATTTTATAACTTTTATAACAAATAATCAAGGAGAAATTCAAAGAAATTTATCAGCCATAAAA
CAATACTTAATACTATAGAATGATAACAAAATAAACTACTTTTTAAAAGAATTTTGTGTTATAATCTATT
TATTATTAAGTATTGGGTAATATTTTTTGAAGAGATATTTTGAAAAAGAAAAATTAAAGCATATTAAACT
AATTTCGGAGGTCATTAAAACTATTATTGAAATCATCAAACTCATTATGGATTTAATTTAAACTTTTTAT
TTTAGGAGGCAAAAATGGATAAGAAATACTCAATAGGCTTAGCTATCGGCACAAATAGCGTCGGATGGGC
GGTGATCACTGATGAATATAAGGTTCCGTCTAAAAAGTTCAAGGTTCTGGGAAATACAGACCGCCACAGT
ATCAAAAAAAATCTTATAGGGGCTCTTTTATTTGACAGTGGAGAGACAGCGGAAGCGACTCGTCTCAAAC
GGACAGCTCGTAGAAGGTATACACGTCGGAAGAATCGTATTTGTTATCTACAGGAGATTTTTTCAAATGA
GATGGCGAAAGTAGATGATAGTTTCTTTCATCGACTTGAAGAGTCTTTTTTGGTGGAAGAAGACAAGAAG
CATGAACGTCATCCTATTTTTGGAAATATAGTAGATGAAGTTGCTTATCATGAGAAATATCCAACTATCT
ATCATCTGCGAAAAAAATTGGTAGATTCTACTGATAAAGCGGATTTGCGCTTAATCTATTTGGCCTTAGC
GCATATGATTAAGTTTCGTGGTCATTTTTTGATTGAGGGAGATTTAAATCCTGATAATAGTGATGTGGAC
AAACTATTTATCCAGTTGGTACAAACCTACAATCAATTATTTGAAGAAAACCCTATTAACGCAAGTGGAG
TAGATGCTAAAGCGATTCTTTCTGCACGATTGAGTAAATCAAGACGATTAGAAAATCTCATTGCTCAGCT
CCCCGGTGAGAAGAAAAATGGCTTATTTGGGAATCTCATTGCTTTGTCATTGGGTTTGACCCCTAATTTT
AAATCAAATTTTGATTTGGCAGAAGATGCTAAATTACAGCTTTCAAAAGATACTTACGATGATGATTTAG
ATAATTTATTGGCGCAAATTGGAGATCAATATGCTGATTTGTTTTTGGCAGCTAAGAATTTATCAGATGC
TATTTTACTTTCAGATATCCTAAGAGTAAATACTGAAATAACTAAGGCTCCCCTATCAGCTTCAATGATT
AAACGCTACGATGAACATCATCAAGACTTGACTCTTTTAAAAGCTTTAGTTCGACAACAACTTCCAGAAA
AGTATAAAGAAATCTTTTTTGATCAATCAAAAAACGGATATGCAGGTTATATTGATGGGGGAGCTAGCCA
AGAAGAATTTTATAAATTTATCAAACCAATTTTAGAAAAAATGGATGGTACTGAGGAATTATTGGTGAAA
CTAAATCGTGAAGATTTGCTGCGCAAGCAACGGACCTTTGACAACGGCTCTATTCCCCATCAAATTCACT
TGGGTGAGCTGCATGCTATTTTGAGAAGACAAGAAGACTTTTATCCATTTTTAAAAGACAATCGTGAGAA
GATTGAAAAAATCTTGACTTTTCGAATTCCTTATTATGTTGGTCCATTGGCGCGTGGCAATAGTCGTTTT
GCATGGATGACTCGGAAGTCTGAAGAAACAATTACCCCATGGAATTTTGAAGAAGTTGTCGATAAAGGTG
CTTCAGCTCAATCATTTATTGAACGCATGACAAACTTTGATAAAAATCTTCCAAATGAAAAAGTACTACC
AAAACATAGTTTGCTTTATGAGTATTTTACGGTTTATAACGAATTGACAAAGGTCAAATATGTTACTGAA
GGAATGCGAAAACCAGCATTTCTTTCAGGTGAACAGAAGAAAGCCATTGTTGATTTACTCTTCAAAACAA
ATCGAAAAGTAACCGTTAAGCAATTAAAAGAAGATTATTTCAAAAAAATAGAATGTTTTGATAGTGTTGA
AATTTCAGGAGTTGAAGATAGATTTAATGCTTCATTAGGTACCTACCATGATTTGCTAAAAATTATTAAA
GATAAAGATTTTTTGGATAATGAAGAAAATGAAGATATCTTAGAGGATATTGTTTTAACATTGACCTTAT
TTGAAGATAGGGAGATGATTGAGGAAAGACTTAAAACATATGCTCACCTCTTTGATGATAAGGTGATGAA
ACAGCTTAAACGTCGCCGTTATACTGGTTGGGGACGTTTGTCTCGAAAATTGATTAATGGTATTAGGGAT
AAGCAATCTGGCAAAACAATATTAGATTTTTTGAAATCAGATGGTTTTGCCAATCGCAATTTTATGCAGC
TGATCCATGATGATAGTTTGACATTTAAAGAAGACATTCAAAAAGCACAAGTGTCTGGACAAGGCGATAG
TTTACATGAACATATTGCAAATTTAGCTGGTAGCCCTGCTATTAAAAAAGGTATTTTACAGACTGTAAAA
GTTGTTGATGAATTGGTCAAAGTAATGGGGCGGCATAAGCCAGAAAATATCGTTATTGAAATGGCACGTG
AAAATCAGACAACTCAAAAGGGCCAGAAAAATTCGCGAGAGCGTATGAAACGAATCGAAGAAGGTATCAA
AGAATTAGGAAGTCAGATTCTTAAAGAGCATCCTGTTGAAAATACTCAATTGCAAAATGAAAAGCTCTAT
CTCTATTATCTCCAAAATGGAAGAGACATGTATGTGGACCAAGAATTAGATATTAATCGTTTAAGTGATT
ATGATGTCGATGCCATTGTTCCACAAAGTTTCCTTAAAGACGATTCAATAGACAATAAGGTCTTAACGCG
TTCTGATAAAAATCGTGGTAAATCGGATAACGTTCCAAGTGAAGAAGTAGTCAAAAAGATGAAAAACTAT
TGGAGACAACTTCTAAACGCCAAGTTAATCACTCAACGTAAGTTTGATAATTTAACGAAAGCTGAACGTG
GAGGTTTGAGTGAACTTGATAAAGCTGGTTTTATCAAACGCCAATTGGTTGAAACTCGCCAAATCACTAA
GCATGTGGCACAAATTTTGGATAGTCGCATGAATACTAAATACGATGAAAATGATAAACTTATTCGAGAG
GTTAAAGTGATTACCTTAAAATCTAAATTAGTTTCTGACTTCCGAAAAGATTTCCAATTCTATAAAGTAC
GTGAGATTAACAATTACCATCATGCCCATGATGCGTATCTAAATGCCGTCGTTGGAACTGCTTTGATTAA
GAAATATCCAAAACTTGAATCGGAGTTTGTCTATGGTGATTATAAAGTTTATGATGTTCGTAAAATGATT
GCTAAGTCTGAGCAAGAAATAGGCAAAGCAACCGCAAAATATTTCTTTTACTCTAATATCATGAACTTCT
TCAAAACAGAAATTACACTTGCAAATGGAGAGATTCGCAAACGCCCTCTAATCGAAACTAATGGGGAAAC
TGGAGAAATTGTCTGGGATAAAGGGCGAGATTTTGCCACAGTGCGCAAAGTATTGTCCATGCCCCAAGTC
AATATTGTCAAGAAAACAGAAGTACAGACAGGCGGATTCTCCAAGGAGTCAATTTTACCAAAAAGAAATT
CGGACAAGCTTATTGCTCGTAAAAAAGACTGGGATCCAAAAAAATATGGTGGTTTTGATAGTCCAACGGT
AGCTTATTCAGTCCTAGTGGTTGCTAAGGTGGAAAAAGGGAAATCGAAGAAGTTAAAATCCGTTAAAGAG
TTACTAGGGATCACAATTATGGAAAGAAGTTCCTTTGAAAAAAATCCGATTGACTTTTTAGAAGCTAAAG
GATATAAGGAAGTTAAAAAAGACTTAATCATTAAACTACCTAAATATAGTCTTTTTGAGTTAGAAAACGG
TCGTAAACGGATGCTGGCTAGTGCCGGAGAATTACAAAAAGGAAATGAGCTGGCTCTGCCAAGCAAATAT
GTGAATTTTTTATATTTAGCTAGTCATTATGAAAAGTTGAAGGGTAGTCCAGAAGATAACGAACAAAAAC
AATTGTTTGTGGAGCAGCATAAGCATTATTTAGATGAGATTATTGAGCAAATCAGTGAATTTTCTAAGCG
TGTTATTTTAGCAGATGCCAATTTAGATAAAGTTCTTAGTGCATATAACAAACATAGAGACAAACCAATA
CGTGAACAAGCAGAAAATATTATTCATTTATTTACGTTGACGAATCTTGGAGCTCCCGCTGCTTTTAAAT
ATTTTGATACAACAATTGATCGTAAACGATATACGTCTACAAAAGAAGTTTTAGATGCCACTCTTATCCA
TCAATCCATCACTGGTCTTTATGAAACACGCATTGATTTGAGTCAGCTAGGAGGTGACTGAAGTATATTT
TAGATGAAGATTATTTCTTAATAACTAAAAATATGGTATAATACTCTTAATAAATGCAGTAATACAGGGG
CTTTTCAAGACTGAAGTCTAGCTGAGACAAATAGTGCGATTACGAAATTTTTTAGACAAAAATAGTCTAC
GAGGTTTTAGAGCTATGCTGTTTTGAATGGTCCCAAAACTGAGACCAGTCTCGGAAGCTCAAAGGTCTCG
TTTTAGAGCTATGCTGTTTTGAATGGTCCCAAAACTTCAGCACACTGAGACTTGTTGAGTTCCATGTTTT
AGAGCTATGCTGTTTTGAATGGACTCCATTCAACATTGCCGATGATAACTTGAGAAAGAGGGTTAATACC
AGCAGTCGGATACCTTCCTATTCTTTCTGTTAAAGCGTTTTCATGTTATAATAGGCAAAAGAAGAGTAGT
GTGATCGTCCATTCCGACAGCATCGCCAGTCACTATGGCGTGCTGCTAGCGCTATATGCGTTGATGCAAT
TTCTATGCGCACCCGTTCTCGGAGCACTGTCCGACCGCTTTGGCCGCCGCCCAGTCCTGCTCGCTTCGCT
ACTTGGAGCCACTATCGACTACGCGATCATGGCGACCACACCCGTCCTGTGGATCCTCTACGCCGGACGC
ATCGTGGCCGGCATCACCGGCGCCACAGGTGCGGTTGCTGGCGCCTATATCGCCGACATCACCGATGGGG
AAGATCGGGCTCGCCACTTCGGGCTCATGAGCGCTTGTTTCGGCGTGGGTATGGTGGCAGGCCCCGTGGC
CGGGGGACTGTTGGGCGCCATCTCCTTGCATGCACCATTCCTTGCGGCGGCGGTGCTCAACGGCCTCAAC
CTACTACTGGGCTGCTTCCTAATGCAGGAGTCGCATAAGGGAGAGCGTCGACCGATGCCCTTGAGAGCCT
TCAACCCAGTCAGCTCCTTCCGGTGGGCGCGGGGCATGACTATCGTCGCCGCACTTATGACTGTCTTCTT
TATCATGCAACTCGTAGGACAGGTGCCGGCAGCGCTCTGGGTCATTTTCGGCGAGGACCGCTTTCGCTGG
AGCGCGACGATGATCGGCCTGTCGCTTGCGGTATTCGGAATCTTGCACGCCCTCGCTCAAGCCTTCGTCA
CTGGTCCCGCCACCAAACGTTTCGGCGAGAAGCAGGCCATTATCGCCGGCATGGCGGCCGACGCGCTGGG
CTACGTCTTGCTGGCGTTCGCGACGCGAGGCTGGATGGCCTTCCCCATTATGATTCTTCTCGCTTCCGGC
GGCATCGGGATGCCCGCGTTGCAGGCCATGCTGTCCAGGCAGGTAGATGACGACCATCAGGGACAGCTTC
AAGGATCGCTCGCGGCTCTTACCAGCCTAACTTCGATCATTGGACCGCTGATCGTCACGGCGATTTATGC
CGCCTCGGCGAGCACATGGAACGGGTTGGCATGGATTGTAGGCGCCGCCCTATACCTTGTCTGCCTCCCC
GCGTTGCGTCGCGGTGCATGGAGCCGGGCCACCTCGACCTGAATGGAAGCCGGCGGCACCTCGCTAACGG
ATTCACCACTCCAAGAATTGGAGCCAATCAATTCTTGCGGAGAACTGTGAATGCGCAAACCAACCCTTGG
CAGAACATATCCATCGCGTCCGCCATCTCCAGCAGCCGCACGCGGCGCATCTCGGGCAGCGTTGGGTCCT
GGCCACGGGTGCGCATGATCGTGCTCCTGTCGTTGAGGACCCGGCTAGGCTGGCGGGGTTGCCTTACTGG
TTAGCAGAATGAATCACCGATACGCGAGCGAACGTGAAGCGACTGCTGCTGCAAAACGTCTGCGACCTGA
GCAACAACATGAATGGTCTTCGGTTTCCGTGTTTCGTAAAGTCTGGAAACGCGGAAGTCCCCTACGTGCT
GCTGAAGTTGCCCGCAACAGAGAGTGGAACCAACCGGTGATACCACGATACTATGACTGAGAGTCAACGC
CATGAGCGGCCTCATTTCTTATTCTGAGTTACAACAGTCCGCACCGCTGTCCGGTAGCTCCTTCCGGTGG
GCGCGGGGCATGACTATCGTCGCCGCACTTATGACTGTCTTCTTTATCATGCAACTCGTAGGACAGGTGC
CGGCAGCGCCCAACAGTCCCCCGGCCACGGGGCCTGCCACCATACCCACGCCGAAACAAGCGCCCTGCAC
CATTATGTTCCGGATCTGCATCGCAGGATGCTGCTGGCTACCCTGTGGAACACCTACATCTGTATTAACG
AAGCGCTAACCGTTTTTATCAGGCTCTGGGAGGCAGAATAAATGATCATATCGTCAATTATTACCTCCAC
GGGGAGAGCCTGAGCAAACTGGCCTCAGGCATTTGAGAAGCACACGGTCACACTGCTTCCGGTAGTCAAT
AAACCGGTAAACCAGCAATAGACATAAGCGGCTATTTAACGACCCTGCCCTGAACCGACGACCGGGTCGA
ATTTGCTTTCGAATTTCTGCCATTCATCCGCTTATTATCACTTATTCAGGCGTAGCACCAGGCGTTTAAG
GGCACCAATAACTGCCTTAAAAAAATTACGCCCCGCCCTGCCACTCATCGCAGTACTGTTGTAATTCATT
AAGCATTCTGCCGACATGGAAGCCATCACAGACGGCATGATGAACCTGAATCGCCAGCGGCATCAGCACC
TTGTCGCCTTGCGTATAATATTTGCCCATGGTGAAAACGGGGGCGAAGAAGTTGTCCATATTGGCCACGT
TTAAATCAAAACTGGTGAAACTCACCCAGGGATTGGCTGAGACGAAAAACATATTCTCAATAAACCCTTT
AGGGAAATAGGCCAGGTTTTCACCGTAACACGCCACATCTTGCGAATATATGTGTAGAAACTGCCGGAAA
TCGTCGTGGTATTCACTCCAGAGCGATGAAAACGTTTCAGTTTGCTCATGGAAAACGGTGTAACAAGGGT
GAACACTATCCCATATCACCAGCTCACCGTCTTTCATTGCCATACG
Features (pLannotate 1.2.2; 21 found; start..end, strand, type, name):
    220..322     -  promoter       cat promoter: promoter of the E. coli cat gene encoding chloramphenicol acetyltransferase
    443..542     +  mobile_element IS1 (fragment): prokaryotic transposable element IS1
    707..760     +  promoter       PLtetO-1 promoter (fragment): modified phage lambda PL promoter with tet operator sites (Lutz and Bujard, 1997)
    799..828     +  terminator     bacterial terminator (fragment): putative bacterial transcription terminator
    923..966     +  mobile_element IS1 (fragment): prokaryotic transposable element IS1
    960..986     +  misc_feature   bom (fragment): basis of mobility region from pBR322
   1085..1140    -  rep_origin     RSF ori (fragment): Plasmids containing the RSF 1030 origin of replication can be propagated in E. coli cells that contain additional plasmids with compatible origins.
   1228..1773    -  rep_origin     p15A ori: Plasmids containing the medium-copy-number p15A origin of replication can be propagated in E. coli cells that contain a second plasmid with the ColE1 origin.
   1885..1913    +  promoter       tet promoter: E. coli promoter for tetracycline efflux protein gene
   1961..2062    +  CDS            TcR (fragment): tetracycline efflux protein; tet; confers resistance to tetracycline
   2231..2309    -  misc_RNA       tracrRNA: trans-activating CRISPR RNA for the Streptococcus pyogenes CRISPR/Cas9 system
   2605..6711    +  CDS            dCas9: catalytically dead mutant of the Cas9 endonuclease from the Streptococcus pyogenes Type II CRISPR/Cas system RNA-guided DNA-binding protein that lacks endonuclease activity due to the D10A mutation in the RuvC catalytic domain and the H840A mutation in the HNH catalytic domain
   6732..6863    +  misc_feature   crRNA leader: crRNA leader sequence for the Streptococcus pyogenes CRISPR/Cas system
   6864..6899    +  repeat_region  DR: direct repeat for the Streptococcus pyogenes CRISPR/Cas system
   6930..6965    +  repeat_region  DR: direct repeat for the Streptococcus pyogenes CRISPR/Cas system
   6996..7022    +  repeat_region  DR (fragment): direct repeat for the Streptococcus pyogenes CRISPR/Cas system
   7144..8232    +  CDS            TcR (fragment): tetracycline efflux protein; tet; confers resistance to tetracycline
   8736..8829    +  CDS            TcR (fragment): tetracycline efflux protein; tet; confers resistance to tetracycline
   8826..8883    -  CDS            TcR (fragment): tetracycline efflux protein; tet; confers resistance to tetracycline
   8873..8968    +  CDS            resD (fragment): REDF_ECOLI - Also known as D. Protein inferred from homology: Swiss-Prot protein existence level 3. Acts as a repressor of transcription and as a site-specific resolvase that cleaves at the RfsF site. From Escherichia coli (strain K12).
   9266..219     -  CDS            CmR (across the origin): chloramphenicol acetyltransferase; cat; confers resistance to chloramphenicol
