>Addgene plasmid #104147 | PAJ389 | addgene full sequence | sequence record 200484 | Addgene NGS Result
TCCCAAAACTGAGACCAGTCTCGGAAGCTCAAAGGTCTCGTTTTAGAGCTATGCTGTTTTGAATGGTCCC
AAAACTTCAGCACACTGAGACTTGTTGAGTTCCATGTTTTAGAGCTATGCTGTTTTGAATGGACTCCATT
CAACATTGCCGATGATAACTTGAGAAAGAGGGTTAATACCAGCAGTCGGATACCTTCCTATTCTTTCTGT
TAAAGCGTTTTCATGTTATAATAGGCAAAAGAAGAGTAGTGTGATCGTCCATTCCGACAGCATCGCCAGT
CACTATGGCGTGCTGCTAGCGCTATATGCGTTGATGCAATTTCTATGCGCACCCGTTCTCGGAGCACTGT
CCGACCGCTTTGGCCGCCGCCCAGTCCTGCTCGCTTCGCTACTTGGAGCCACTATCGACTACGCGATCAT
GGCGACCACACCCGTCCTGTGGATCCTCTACGCCGGACGCATCGTGGCCGGCATCACCGGCGCCACAGGT
GCGGTTGCTGGCGCCTATATCGCCGACATCACCGATGGGGAAGATCGGGCTCGCCACTTCGGGCTCATGA
GCGCTTGTTTCGGCGTGGGTATGGTGGCAGGCCCCGTGGCCGGGGGACTGTTGGGCGCCATCTCCTTGCA
TGCACCATTCCTTGCGGCGGCGGTGCTCAACGGCCTCAACCTACTACTGGGCTGCTTCCTAATGCAGGAG
TCGCATAAGGGAGAGCGTCGACCGATGCCCTTGAGAGCCTTCAACCCAGTCAGCTCCTTCCGGTGGGCGC
GGGGCATGACTATCGTCGCCGCACTTATGACTGTCTTCTTTATCATGCAACTCGTAGGACAGGTGCCGGC
AGCGCTCTGGGTCATTTTCGGCGAGGACCGCTTTCGCTGGAGCGCGACGATGATCGGCCTGTCGCTTGCG
GTATTCGGAATCTTGCACGCCCTCGCTCAAGCCTTCGTCACTGGTCCCGCCACCAAACGTTTCGGCGAGA
AGCAGGCCATTATCGCCGGCATGGCGGCCGACGCGCTGGGCTACGTCTTGCTGGCGTTCGCGACGCGAGG
CTGGATGGCCTTCCCCATTATGATTCTTCTCGCTTCCGGCGGCATCGGGATGCCCGCGTTGCAGGCCATG
CTGTCCAGGCAGGTAGATGACGACCATCAGGGACAGCTTCAAGGATCGCTCGCGGCTCTTACCAGCCTAA
CTTCGATCATTGGACCGCTGATCGTCACGGCGATTTATGCCGCCTCGGCGAGCACATGGAACGGGTTGGC
ATGGATTGTAGGCGCCGCCCTATACCTTGTCTGCCTCCCCGCGTTGCGTCGCGGTGCATGGAGCCGGGCC
ACCTCGACCTGAATGGAAGCCGGCGGCACCTCGCTAACGGATTCACCACTCCAAGAATTGGAGCCAATCA
ATTCTTGCGGAGAACTGTGAATGCGCAAACCAACCCTTGGCAGAACATATCCATCGCGTCCGCCATCTCC
AGCAGCCGCACGCGGCGCATCTCGGGCAGCGTTGGGTCCTGGCCACGGGTGCGCATGATCGTGCTCCTGT
CGTTGAGGACCCGGCTAGGCTGGCGGGGTTGCCTTACTGGTTAGCAGAATGAATCACCGATACGCGAGCG
AACGTGAAGCGACTGCTGCTGCAAAACGTCTGCGACCTGAGCAACAACATGAATGGTCTTCGGTTTCCGT
GTTTCGTAAAGTCTGGAAACGCGGAAGTCCCCTACGTGCTGCTGAAGTTGCCCGCAACAGAGAGTGGAAC
CAACCGGTGATACCACGATACTATGACTGAGAGTCAACGCCATGAGCGGCCTCATTTCTTATTCTGAGTT
ACAACAGTCCGCACCGCTGCCGGTAGCTCCTTCCGGTGGGCGCGGGGCATGACTATCGTCGCCGCACTTA
TGACTGTCTTCTTTATCATGCAACTCGTAGGACAGGTGCCGGCAGCGCCCAACAGTCCCCCGGCCACGGG
GCCTGCCACCATACCCACGCCGAAACAAGCGCCCTGCACCATTATGTTCCGGATCTGCATCGCAGGATGC
TGCTGGCTACCCTGTGGAACACCTACATCTGTATTAACGAAGCGCTAACCGTTTTTATCAGGCTCTGGGA
GGCAGAATAAATGATCATATCGTCAATTATTACCTCCACGGGGAGAGCCTGAGCAAACTGGCCTCAGGCA
TTTGAGAAGCACACGGTCACACTGCTTCCGGTAGTCAATAAACCGGTAAACCAGCAATAGACATAAGCGG
CTATTTAACGACCCTGCCCTGAACCGACGACCGGGTCGAATTTGCTTTCGAATTTCTGCCATTCATCCGC
TTATTATCACTTATTCAGGCGTAGCAACCAGGCGTTTAAGGGCACCAATAACTGCCTTAAAAAAATTACG
CCCCGCCCTGCCACTCATCGCAGTACTGTTGTAATTCATTAAGCATTCTGCCGACATGGAAGCCATCACA
AACGGCATGATGAACCTGAATCGCCAGCGGCATCAGCACCTTGTCGCCTTGCGTATAATATTTGCCCATG
GTGAAAACGGGGGCGAAGAAGTTGTCCATATTGGCCACGTTTAAATCAAAACTGGTGAAACTCACCCAGG
GATTGGCTGAGACGAAAAACATATTCTCAATAAACCCTTTAGGGAAATAGGCCAGGTTTTCACCGTAACA
CGCCACATCTTGCGAATATATGTGTAGAAACTGCCGGAAATCGTCGTGGTATTCACTCCAGAGCGATGAA
AACGTTTCAGTTTGCTCATGGAAAACGGTGTAACAAGGGTGAACACTATCCCATATCACCAGCTCACCGT
CTTTCATTGCCATACGGAATTCCGGATGAGCATTCATCAGGCGGGCAAGAATGTGAATAAAGGCCGGATA
AAACTTGTGCTTATTTTTCTTTACGGTCTTTAAAAAGGCCGTAATATCCAGCTGAACGGTCTGGTTATAG
GTACATTGAGCAACTGACTGAAATGCCTCAAAATGTTCTTTACGATGCCATTGGGATATATCAACGGTGG
TATATCCAGTGATTTTTTTCTCCATTTTAGCTTCCTTAGCTCCTGAAAATCTCGATAACTCAAAAAATAC
GCCCGGTAGTGATCTTATTTCATTATGGTGAAAGTTGGAACCTCTTACGTGCCGATCAACGTCTCATTTT
CGCCAAAAGTTGGCCCGGGGCTTCCCGGTATCAACAGGGACACCAGGATTTATTTATTCTGCGAAGTGAT
CTTCCGTCACAGGTATTTATTCGGCGCAAAGTGCGTCGGGTGATGCTGCCAACTTACTGATTTAGTGTAT
GATGGTGTTTTTGAGGTGCTCCAGTGGCTTCTGTTTCTATCAGCTGTCCCTCCTGTTCAGCTACTGACAG
CTTGATTCTAGCTGATCGTGGACCGGAAGGTGAGCCAGTGAGTTGATTGCAGTCCAGTTACGCTGGAGTC
TGAGGCTCGTCCTGAATGATATGCGACCGCCGGAGGGTTGCGTTTGAGACGGGCGACAGATCGACACTGC
TCGATCCGCTCGCACCGAATTCTCCCTATCAGTGATAGAGATTGACATCCCTATCAGTGATAGAGATACT
GAGCACTCATTAACCATACCCAGGGTATTCCGGACTTCTTCAAACATCCTTAGCGAAAGCTAAGGATTTT
TTTTCTGCAGGGATCGACGAGAGCAGCGCGACTGGATCAGTTCTGGACGAGCGAGCTGTCGTCCGACCCG
TGATCTTACGGCATTATACGTATGATCGGGGGTGGTGCGTAACGGCAAAAGCACCGCCGGACATCAGCGC
TAGCGGAGTGTATACTGGCTTACTATGTTGGCACTGATGAGGGTGTCAGTGAAGTGCTTCATGTGGCAGG
AGAAAAAAGGCTGCACCGGTGCGTCAGCAGAATATGTGATACAGGATATATTCCGCTTCCTCGCTCACTG
ACTCGCTACGCTCGGTCGTTCGACTGCGGCGAGCGGAAATGGCTTACGAACGGGGCGGAGATTTCCTGGA
AGATGCCAGGAAGATACTTAACAGGGAAGTGAGAGGGCCGCGGCAAAGCCGTTTTTCCATAGGCTCCGCC
CCCCTGACAAGCATCACGAAATCTGACGCTCAAATCAGTGGTGGCGAAACCCGACAGGACTATAAAGATA
CCAGGCGTTTCCCCCTGGCGGCTCCCTCGTGCGCTCTCCTGTTCCTGCCTTTCGGTTTACCGGTGTCATT
CCGCTGTTATGGCCGCGTTTGTCTCATTCCACGCCTGACACTCAGTTCCGGGTAGGCAGTTCGCTCCAAG
CTGGACTGTATGCACGAACCCCCCGTTCAGTCCGACCGCTGCGCCTTATCCGGTAACTATCGTCTTGAGT
CCAACCCGGAAAGACATGCAAAAGCACCACTGGCAGCAGCCACTGGTAATTGATTTAGAGGAGTTAGTCT
TGAAGTCATGCGCCGGTTAAGGCTAAACTGAAAGGACAAGTTTTGGTGACTGCGCTCCTCCAAGCCAGTT
ACCTCGGTTCAAAGAGTTGGTAGCTCAGAGAACCTTCGAAAAACCGCCCTGCAAGGCGGTTTTTTCGTTT
TCAGAGCAAGAGATTACGCGCAGACCAAAACGATCTCAAGAAGATCATCTTATTAATCAGATAAAATATT
TCTAGATTTCAGTGCAATTTATCTCTTCAAATGTAGCACCTGAAGTCAGCCCCATACGATATAAGTTGTA
ATTCTAATGTTTGACAGCTTATCATCGATAAGCTTTAATGCGGTAGTTTATCACAGTTAAATTGCTAACG
CAGTCAGGCACCGTGTATGAAATCTAACAATGCGCTCATCGTCATCCTCGGCACCGTCACCCTGGATGCT
GTAGGCATAGGCTTGGTTATGCCGGTACTGCCGGGCCTCTTGCGGGATTACGAAATCATCCTGTGGAGCT
TAGTAGGTTTAGCAAGATGGCAGCGCCTAAATGTAGAATGATAAAAGGATTAAGAGATTAATTTCCCTAA
AAATGATAAAACAAGCGTTTTGAAAGCGCTTGTTTTTTTGGTTTGCAGTCAGAGTAGAATAGAAGTATCA
AAAAAAGCACCGACTCGGTGCCACTTTTTCAAGTTGATAACGGACTAGCCTTATTTTAACTTGCTATGCT
GTTTTGAATGGTTCCAACAAGATTATTTTATAACTTTTATAACAAATAATCAAGGAGAAATTCAAAGAAA
TTTATCAGCCATAAAACAATACTTAATACTATAGAATGATAACAAAATAAACTACTTTTTAAAAGAATTT
TGTGTTATAATCTATTTATTATTAAGTATTGGGTAATATTTTTTGAAGAGATATTTTGAAAAAGAAAAAT
TAAAGCATATTAAACTAATTTCGGAGGTCATTAAAACTATTATTGAAATCATCAAACTCATTATGGATTT
AATTTAAACTTTTTATTTTAGGAGGCAAAAATGGATAAGAAATACTCAATAGGCTTAGCTATCGGCACAA
ATAGCGTCGGATGGGCGGTGATCACTGATGAATATAAGGTTCCGTCTAAAAAGTTCAAGGTTCTGGGAAA
TACAGACCGCCACAGTATCAAAAAAAATCTTATAGGGGCTCTTTTATTTGACAGTGGAGAGACAGCGGAA
GCGACTCGTCTCAAACGGACAGCTCGTAGAAGGTATACACGTCGGAAGAATCGTATTTGTTATCTACAGG
AGATTTTTTCAAATGAGATGGCGAAAGTAGATGATAGTTTCTTTCATCGACTTGAAGAGTCTTTTTTGGT
GGAAGAAGACAAGAAGCATGAACGTCATCCTATTTTTGGAAATATAGTAGATGAAGTTGCTTATCATGAG
AAATATCCAACTATCTATCATCTGCGAAAAAAATTGGTAGATTCTACTGATAAAGCGGATTTGCGCTTAA
TCTATTTGGCCTTAGCGCATATGATTAAGTTTCGTGGTCATTTTTTGATTGAGGGAGATTTAAATCCTGA
TAATAGTGATGTGGACAAACTATTTATCCAGTTGGTACAAACCTACAATCAATTATTTGAAGAAAACCCT
ATTAACGCAAGTGGAGTAGATGCTAAAGCGATTCTTTCTGCACGATTGAGTAAATCAAGACGATTAGAAA
ATCTCATTGCTCAGCTCCCCGGTGAGAAGAAAAATGGCTTATTTGGGAATCTCATTGCTTTGTCATTGGG
TTTGACCCCTAATTTTAAATCAAATTTTGATTTGGCAGAAGATGCTAAATTACAGCTTTCAAAAGATACT
TACGATGATGATTTAGATAATTTATTGGCGCAAATTGGAGATCAATATGCTGATTTGTTTTTGGCAGCTA
AGAATTTATCAGATGCTATTTTACTTTCAGATATCCTAAGAGTAAATACTGAAATAACTAAGGCTCCCCT
ATCAGCTTCAATGATTAAACGCTACGATGAACATCATCAAGACTTGACTCTTTTAAAAGCTTTAGTTCGA
CAACAACTTCCAGAAAAGTATAAAGAAATCTTTTTTGATCAATCAAAAAACGGATATGCAGGTTATATTG
ATGGGGGAGCTAGCCAAGAAGAATTTTATAAATTTATCAAACCAATTTTAGAAAAAATGGATGGTACTGA
GGAATTATTGGTGAAACTAAATCGTGAAGATTTGCTGCGCAAGCAACGGACCTTTGACAACGGCTCTATT
CCCCATCAAATTCACTTGGGTGAGCTGCATGCTATTTTGAGAAGACAAGAAGACTTTTATCCATTTTTAA
AAGACAATCGTGAGAAGATTGAAAAAATCTTGACTTTTCGAATTCCTTATTATGTTGGTCCATTGGCGCG
TGGCAATAGTCGTTTTGCATGGATGACTCGGAAGTCTGAAGAAACAATTACCCCATGGAATTTTGAAGAA
GTTGTCGATAAAGGTGCTTCAGCTCAATCATTTATTGAACGCATGACAAACTTTGATAAAAATCTTCCAA
ATGAAAAAGTACTACCAAAACATAGTTTGCTTTATGAGTATTTTACGGTTTATAACGAATTGACAAAGGT
CAAATATGTTACTGAAGGAATGCGAAAACCAGCATTTCTTTCAGGTGAACAGAAGAAAGCCATTGTTGAT
TTACTCTTCAAAACAAATCGAAAAGTAACCGTTAAGCAATTAAAAGAAGATTATTTCAAAAAAATAGAAT
GTTTTGATAGTGTTGAAATTTCAGGAGTTGAAGATAGATTTAATGCTTCATTAGGTACCTACCATGATTT
GCTAAAAATTATTAAAGATAAAGATTTTTTGGATAATGAAGAAAATGAAGATATCTTAGAGGATATTGTT
TTAACATTGACCTTATTTGAAGATAGGGAGATGATTGAGGAAAGACTTAAAACATATGCTCACCTCTTTG
ATGATAAGGTGATGAAACAGCTTAAACGTCGCCGTTATACTGGTTGGGGACGTTTGTCTCGAAAATTGAT
TAATGGTATTAGGGATAAGCAATCTGGCAAAACAATATTAGATTTTTTGAAATCAGATGGTTTTGCCAAT
CGCAATTTTATGCAGCTGATCCATGATGATAGTTTGACATTTAAAGAAGACATTCAAAAAGCACAAGTGT
CTGGACAAGGCGATAGTTTACATGAACATATTGCAAATTTAGCTGGTAGCCCTGCTATTAAAAAAGGTAT
TTTACAGACTGTAAAAGTTGTTGATGAATTGGTCAAAGTAATGGGGCGGCATAAGCCAGAAAATATCGTT
ATTGAAATGGCACGTGAAAATCAGACAACTCAAAAGGGCCAGAAAAATTCGCGAGAGCGTATGAAACGAA
TCGAAGAAGGTATCAAAGAATTAGGAAGTCAGATTCTTAAAGAGCATCCTGTTGAAAATACTCAATTGCA
AAATGAAAAGCTCTATCTCTATTATCTCCAAAATGGAAGAGACATGTATGTGGACCAAGAATTAGATATT
AATCGTTTAAGTGATTATGATGTCGATGCCATTGTTCCACAAAGTTTCCTTAAAGACGATTCAATAGACA
ATAAGGTCTTAACGCGTTCTGATAAAAATCGTGGTAAATCGGATAACGTTCCAAGTGAAGAAGTAGTCAA
AAAGATGAAAAACTATTGGAGACAACTTCTAAACGCCAAGTTAATCACTCAACGTAAGTTTGATAATTTA
ACGAAAGCTGAACGTGGAGGTTTGAGTGAACTTGATAAAGCTGGTTTTATCAAACGCCAATTGGTTGAAA
CTCGCCAAATCACTAAGCATGTGGCACAAATTTTGGATAGTCGCATGAATACTAAATACGATGAAAATGA
TAAACTTATTCGAGAGGTTAAAGTGATTACCTTAAAATCTAAATTAGTTTCTGACTTCCGAAAAGATTTC
CAATTCTATAAAGTACGTGAGATTAACAATTACCATCATGCCCATGATGCGTATCTAAATGCCGTCGTTG
GAACTGCTTTGATTAAGAAATATCCAAAACTTGAATCGGAGTTTGTCTATGGTGATTATAAAGTTTATGA
TGTTCGTAAAATGATTGCTAAGTCTGAGCAAGAAATAGGCAAAGCAACCGCAAAATATTTCTTTTACTCT
AATATCATGAACTTCTTCAAAACAGAAATTACACTTGCAAATGGAGAGATTCGCAAACGCCCTCTAATCG
AAACTAATGGGGAAACTGGAGAAATTGTCTGGGATAAAGGGCGAGATTTTGCCACAGTGCGCAAAGTATT
GTCCATGCCCCAAGTCAATATTGTCAAGAAAACAGAAGTACAGACAGGCGGATTCTCCAAGGAGTCAATT
TTACCAAAAAGAAATTCGGACAAGCTTATTGCTCGTAAAAAAGACTGGGATCCAAAAAAATATGGTGGTT
TTGATAGTCCAACGGTAGCTTATTCAGTCCTAGTGGTTGCTAAGGTGGAAAAAGGGAAATCGAAGAAGTT
AAAATCCGTTAAAGAGTTACTAGGGATCACAATTATGGAAAGAAGTTCCTTTGAAAAAAATCCGATTGAC
TTTTTAGAAGCTAAAGGATATAAGGAAGTTAAAAAAGACTTAATCATTAAACTACCTAAATATAGTCTTT
TTGAGTTAGAAAACGGTCGTAAACGGATGCTGGCTAGTGCCGGAGAATTACAAAAAGGAAATGAGCTGGC
TCTGCCAAGCAAATATGTGAATTTTTTATATTTAGCTAGTCATTATGAAAAGTTGAAGGGTAGTCCAGAA
GATAACGAACAAAAACAATTGTTTGTGGAGCAGCATAAGCATTATTTAGATGAGATTATTGAGCAAATCA
GTGAATTTTCTAAGCGTGTTATTTTAGCAGATGCCAATTTAGATAAAGTTCTTAGTGCATATAACAAACA
TAGAGACAAACCAATACGTGAACAAGCAGAAAATATTATTCATTTATTTACGTTGACGAATCTTGGAGCT
CCCGCTGCTTTTAAATATTTTGATACAACAATTGATCGTAAACGATATACGTCTACAAAAGAAGTTTTAG
ATGCCACTCTTATCCATCAATCCATCACTGGTCTTTATGAAACACGCATTGATTTGAGTCAGCTAGGAGG
TGACTGAAGTATATTTTAGATGAAGATTATTTCTTAATAACTAAAAATATGGTATAATACTCTTAATAAA
TGCAGTAATACAGGGGCTTTTCAAGACTGAAGTCTAGCTGAGACAAATAGTGCGATTACGAAATTTTTTA
GACAAAAATAGTCTACGAGGTTTTAGAGCTATGCTGTTTTGAATGG
Features (pLannotate 1.2.2; 22 found; start..end, strand, type, name):
     40..75      +  repeat_region  DR: direct repeat for the Streptococcus pyogenes CRISPR/Cas system
    106..132     +  repeat_region  DR (fragment): direct repeat for the Streptococcus pyogenes CRISPR/Cas system
    254..1342    +  CDS            TcR (fragment): tetracycline efflux protein; tet; confers resistance to tetracycline
   1584..1709    -  CDS            YPB1_ECOLX (fragment): Protein predicted: Swiss-Prot protein existence level 4. From Escherichia coli.
   1845..1938    +  CDS            TcR (fragment): tetracycline efflux protein; tet; confers resistance to tetracycline
   1935..1992    -  CDS            TcR (fragment): tetracycline efflux protein; tet; confers resistance to tetracycline
   1979..2077    +  CDS            YPB2_ECOLX (fragment): Protein predicted: Swiss-Prot protein existence level 4. From Escherichia coli.
   2376..3035    -  CDS            CmR: chloramphenicol acetyltransferase; cat; confers resistance to chloramphenicol
   3036..3138    -  promoter       cat promoter: promoter of the E. coli cat gene encoding chloramphenicol acetyltransferase
   3259..3358    +  mobile_element IS1 (fragment): prokaryotic transposable element IS1
   3523..3576    +  promoter       PLtetO-1 promoter (fragment): modified phage lambda PL promoter with tet operator sites (Lutz and Bujard, 1997)
   3615..3644    +  terminator     bacterial terminator (fragment): putative bacterial transcription terminator
   3739..3782    +  mobile_element IS1 (fragment): prokaryotic transposable element IS1
   3776..3802    +  misc_feature   bom (fragment): basis of mobility region from pBR322
   3901..3956    -  rep_origin     RSF ori (fragment): Plasmids containing the RSF 1030 origin of replication can be propagated in E. coli cells that contain additional plasmids with compatible origins.
   4044..4589    -  rep_origin     p15A ori: Plasmids containing the medium-copy-number p15A origin of replication can be propagated in E. coli cells that contain a second plasmid with the ColE1 origin.
   4701..4729    +  promoter       tet promoter: E. coli promoter for tetracycline efflux protein gene
   4777..4878    +  CDS            TcR (fragment): tetracycline efflux protein; tet; confers resistance to tetracycline
   5047..5125    -  misc_RNA       tracrRNA: trans-activating CRISPR RNA for the Streptococcus pyogenes CRISPR/Cas9 system
   5421..9527    +  CDS            dCas9: catalytically dead mutant of the Cas9 endonuclease from the Streptococcus pyogenes Type II CRISPR/Cas system RNA-guided DNA-binding protein that lacks endonuclease activity due to the D10A mutation in the RuvC catalytic domain and the H840A mutation in the HNH catalytic domain
   9548..9679    +  misc_feature   crRNA leader: crRNA leader sequence for the Streptococcus pyogenes CRISPR/Cas system
   9680..9       +  repeat_region  DR (across the origin): direct repeat for the Streptococcus pyogenes CRISPR/Cas system
