[The description below was written by a language model from this plasmid's Addgene catalogue record and pLannotate feature annotations shown in this document.]
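Description:
PAJ389 is a bacterial expression and CRISPR plasmid of about 9.7 kb, built by Gibson cloning on a p15A-origin backbone and catalogued as an empty backbone. It is propagated in E. coli and selected with chloramphenicol through a cat gene driven by its own promoter. The catalogue lists it as high copy, whereas the p15A origin is annotated as medium copy; this origin is compatible with ColE1-type plasmids, so PAJ389 can be maintained alongside a second plasmid. Several pieces of the tetracycline efflux gene, with its promoter, are annotated, but only as interrupted fragments. They appear to be backbone remnants, like the IS1, bom and RSF ori fragments, not a working marker.

The main payload is the Streptococcus pyogenes CRISPR machinery in catalytically inactive form. It comprises a full-length dCas9 coding sequence (D10A and H840A, so it binds DNA under RNA guidance without cutting), a tracrRNA on the opposite strand upstream of it, and a downstream crRNA leader followed by a short array of direct repeats. The record does not state what promoter drives dCas9 or what the spacers between the repeats target.

Separately, a PLtetO-1 promoter, a lambda PL derivative carrying tet operator sites, lies a short distance upstream of a putative terminator. The small RNA itself is not annotated, but this short cassette is presumably the unit that expresses the "2A" sRNA trigger named in the stated purpose.

The associated publication concerns engineered guide RNAs that interact with other RNAs for genetic sensing and diagnostics. This suggests PAJ389 supplies dCas9 and a trigger RNA to test such responsive guides. The two sequence records are the same length and carry essentially the same features, differing in their start coordinate.
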