Addgene plasmid #104147: PAJ389
Purpose: (Empty Backbone) dCas9 plasmid expressing 2A sRNA trigger
Depositing lab: Alfonso Jaramillo. Depositing organization: University of Warwick. Publication: Engineered RNA-Interacting CRISPR Guide RNAs for Genetic Sensing and Diagnostics. Galizi R, Duncan JN, Rostain W, Quinn CM, Storch M, Kushwaha M, Jaramillo A. CRISPR J. 2020 Oct;3(5):398-408. doi: 10.1089/crispr.2020.0029. PubMed 33095053.
Backbone
  Vector backbone: p15A
  Backbone size (bp): 9550
  Vector type: Bacterial Expression, CRISPR
  Promoter: pLtetO-1
Growth in bacteria
  Bacterial resistance: Chloramphenicol, 25 μg/mL
  Growth temperature: 37°C
  Growth strain: DH5alpha
  Copy number: High Copy
Gene/Insert
  Cloning method: Gibson Cloning
Terms and licenses: Academic/Nonprofit Terms; Industry Terms: Not Available to Industry
How to cite: PAJ389 was a gift from Alfonso Jaramillo (Addgene plasmid # 104147 ; http://n2t.net/addgene:104147 ; RRID:Addgene_104147)
